Addgene plasmid #62307: pAN-OR
Purpose: synthetic circuit: OR gate
Depositing lab: Christopher Voigt. Depositing organization: Massachusetts Institute of Technology. Publication: Multi-input CRISPR/Cas genetic circuits that interface host regulatory networks. Nielsen AA, Voigt CA. Mol Syst Biol. 2014 Nov 24;10:763. doi: 10.15252/msb.20145735. PubMed 25422271.
Backbone
  Vector backbone: unknown
  Backbone size w/o insert (bp): 5133
  Vector type: Bacterial Expression, CRISPR
Growth in bacteria
  Bacterial resistance: Ampicillin, 100 μg/mL
  Growth temperature: 37°C
  Growth strain: DH5alpha
  Copy number: Unknown
Gene/Insert 1
  Gene/Insert name: A2NT sgRNA
  Species: Synthetic
  Promoter: PPhlF
  Cloning method: Unknown
  Sequencing primers: 5′ na
Gene/Insert 2
  Gene/Insert name: A4NT sgRNA
  Species: Synthetic
  Promoter: PA2
  Cloning method: Unknown
  Sequencing primers: 5′ na
Gene/Insert 3
  Gene/Insert name: A2NT sgRNA
  Species: Synthetic
  Promoter: pBAD
  Cloning method: Unknown
  Sequencing primers: 5′ pBAD-F
Terms and licenses: Academic/Nonprofit Terms; Industry Terms: Not Available to Industry
How to cite: pAN-OR was a gift from Christopher Voigt (Addgene plasmid # 62307 ; http://n2t.net/addgene:62307 ; RRID:Addgene_62307)
