[The description below was written by a language model from this plasmid's Addgene catalogue record and pLannotate feature annotations shown in this document.]
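Description:
pAN-OR is a bacterial expression plasmid that encodes a CRISPR-based synthetic genetic circuit implementing a logical OR gate. The backbone is not named in the record, but the annotated sequence (about 5.1 kb) shows a high-copy ColE1/pUC-type origin of replication and a β-lactamase gene with its own promoter, so the plasmid is maintained in E. coli under ampicillin selection.

The payload consists of three synthetic single guide RNA cassettes, matching the three S. pyogenes Cas9 gRNA scaffolds found in the feature table. Two of them encode the same guide, A2NT: one is driven by the arabinose-inducible pBAD promoter, with the divergently transcribed araC regulator present on the plasmid, and the other by PPhlF. The third cassette expresses the A4NT guide from PA2. As the names suggest, the layout appears to be layered: either input promoter produces A2NT sgRNA, which presumably directs a Cas9-type repressor to the PA2 promoter and so shuts off A4NT sgRNA. Loss of A4NT would then relieve repression of a downstream target, giving OR behaviour from a NOR stage followed by an inversion. The record does not spell out this wiring, however, and neither a Cas9/dCas9 gene nor an output reporter is annotated here, so those components would have to be supplied from elsewhere.

Other annotated parts include rrnB T1 and T7Te terminators that insulate the transcription units, a BioBrick prefix, and a J23119 promoter fragment upstream of an unannotated region of roughly 700 bp. That region may encode a regulator such as PhlF, though this is not stated. The plasmid is intended for building and testing multi-input CRISPR/Cas logic circuits in bacteria.
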