Features (pLannotate 1.2.2; 14 found; start..end, strand, type, name):
     91..112     +  misc_feature   BioBrick prefix: BioBrick prefix for parts that do not start with "ATG"
    113..991     -  CDS            araC: L-arabinose regulatory protein; araC
   1018..1302    +  promoter       araBAD promoter: araBAD; promoter of the L-arabinose operon of E. coli; the araC regulatory gene is transcribed in the opposite direction (Guzman et al., 1995)
   1323..1398    +  misc_RNA       gRNA scaffold: guide RNA scaffold for the Streptococcus pyogenes CRISPR/Cas9 system
   1585..1700    +  ncRNA          5S rRNA: Accession: RF00001 - 5S ribosomal RNA
   1704..1750    +  terminator     rrnB T1 terminator: transcription terminator T1 from the E. coli rrnB gene
   1974..2562    -  rep_origin     ori: high-copy-number ColE1/pMB1/pBR322/pUC origin of replication
   2733..3593    -  CDS            AmpR: β-lactamase; bla; confers resistance to ampicillin, carbenicillin, and related antibiotics
   3594..3698    -  promoter       AmpR promoter: bla
   3782..3813    +  promoter       J23119 promoter (fragment): bacterial promoter (Registry of Standard Biological Parts BBa J23119)
   4557..4628    +  terminator     rrnB T1 terminator: transcription terminator T1 from the E. coli rrnB gene
   4644..4671    +  terminator     T7Te terminator: phage T7 early transcription terminator
   4768..4843    +  misc_RNA       gRNA scaffold: guide RNA scaffold for the Streptococcus pyogenes CRISPR/Cas9 system
   4983..5058    +  misc_RNA       gRNA scaffold: guide RNA scaffold for the Streptococcus pyogenes CRISPR/Cas9 system
>Addgene plasmid #62307 | pAN-OR | depositor full sequence | sequence record 102217 | pAN-OR sequence 5130 bps
TTCAGCCAAAAAACTTAAGACCGCCGGTCTTGTCCACTACCTTGCAGTAATGCGGTGGACAGGATCGGCG
GTTTTCTTTTCTCTTCTCAAGAATTCGCGGCCGCTTCTAGAGTTATGACAACTTGACGGCTACATCATTC
ACTTTTTCTTCACAACCGGCACGGAACTCGCTCGGGCTGGCCCCGGTGCATTTTTTAAATACCCGCGAGA
AATAGAGTTGATCGTCAAAACCAACATTGCGACCGACGGTGGCGATAGGCATCCGGGTGGTGCTCAAAAG
CAGCTTCGCCTGGCTGATACGTTGGTCCTCGCGCCAGCTTAAGACGCTAATCCCTAACTGCTGGCGGAAA
AGATGTGACAGACGCGACGGCGACAAGCAAACATGCTGTGCGACGCTGGCGATATCAAAATTGCTGTCTG
CCAGGTGATCGCTGATGTACTGACAAGCCTCGCGTACCCGATTATCCATCGGTGGATGGAGCGACTCGTT
AATCGCTTCCATGCGCCGCAGTAACAATTGCTCAAGCAGATTTATCGCCAGCAGCTCCGAATAGCGCCCT
TCCCCTTGCCCGGCGTTAATGATTTGCCCAAACAGGTCGCTGAAATGCGGCTGGTGCGCTTCATCCGGGC
GAAAGAACCCCGTATTGGCAAATATTGACGGCCAGTTAAGCCATTCATGCCAGTAGGCGCGCGGACGAAA
GTAAACCCACTGGTGATACCATTCGCGAGCCTCCGGATGACGACCGTAGTGATGAATCTCTCCTGGCGGG
AACAGCAAAATATCACCCGGTCGGCAAACAAATTCTCGTCCCTGATTTTTCACCACCCCCTGACCGCGAA
TGGTGAGATTGAGAATATAACCTTTCATTCCCAGCGGTCGGTCGATAAAAAAATCGAGATAACCGTTGGC
CTCAATCGGCGTTAAACCCGCCACCAGATGGGCATTAAACGAGTATCCCGGCAGCAGGGGATCATTTTGC
GCTTCAGCCATACTTTTCATACTCCCGCCATTCAGAGAAGAAACCAATTGTCCATATTGCATCAGACATT
GCCGTCACTGCGTCTTTTACTGGCTCTTCTCGCTAACCAAACCGGTAACCCCGCTTATTAAAAGCATTCT
GTAACAAAGCGGGACCAAAGCCATGACAAAAACGCGTAACAAAAGTGTCTATAATCACGGCAGAAAAGTC
CACATTGATTATTTGCACGGCGTCACACTTTGCTATGCCATAGCATTTTTATCCATAAGATTAGCGGATC
CTACCTGACGCTTTTTATCGCAACTCTCTACTGTTTCTCCATATAATACCCGTGTGACCCGTGTTTTAGA
GCTAGAAATAGCAAGTTAAAATAAGGCTAGTCCGTTATCAACTTGAAAAAGTGGCACCGAGTCGGTGCTT
TTTTTGAAGCTTGGGCCCGAACAAAAACTCATCTCAGAAGAGGATCTGAATAGCGCCGTCGACCATCATC
ATCATCATTGAGTTTAAACGGTCTCCAGCTTGGCTGTTTTGGCGGATGAGAGAAGATTTTCAGCCTGATA
CAGATTAAATCAGAACGCAGAAGCGGTCTGATAAAACAGAATTTGCCTGGCGGCAGTAGCGCGGTGGTCC
CACCTGACCCCATGCCGAACTCAGAAGTGAAACGCCGTAGCGCCGATGGTAGTGTGGGGTCTCCCCATGC
GAGAGTAGGGAACTGCCAGGCATCAAATAAAACGAAAGGCTCAGTCGAAAGACTGGGCCTTTCGTTTTAT
CTGTTGTTTGTCGGTGAACTGGATCCTTACTCGAGTCTAGACTGCAGGCTTCCTCGCTCACTGACTCGCT
GCGCTCGGTCGTTCGGCTGCGGCGAGCGGTATCAGCTCACTCAAAGGCGGTAATACGGTTATCCACAGAA
TCAGGGGATAACGCAGGAAAGAACATGTGAGCAAAAGGCCAGCAAAAGGCCAGGAACCGTAAAAAGGCCG
CGTTGCTGGCGTTTTTCCACAGGCTCCGCCCCCCTGACGAGCATCACAAAAATCGACGCTCAAGTCAGAG
GTGGCGAAACCCGACAGGACTATAAAGATACCAGGCGTTTCCCCCTGGAAGCTCCCTCGTGCGCTCTCCT
GTTCCGACCCTGCCGCTTACCGGATACCTGTCCGCCTTTCTCCCTTCGGGAAGCGTGGCGCTTTCTCATA
GCTCACGCTGTAGGTATCTCAGTTCGGTGTAGGTCGTTCGCTCCAAGCTGGGCTGTGTGCACGAACCCCC
CGTTCAGCCCGACCGCTGCGCCTTATCCGGTAACTATCGTCTTGAGTCCAACCCGGTAAGACACGACTTA
TCGCCACTGGCAGCAGCCACTGGTAACAGGATTAGCAGAGCGAGGTATGTAGGCGGTGCTACAGAGTTCT
TGAAGTGGTGGCCTAACTACGGCTACACTAGAAGGACAGTATTTGGTATCTGCGCTCTGCTGAAGCCAGT
TACCTTCGGAAAAAGAGTTGGTAGCTCTTGATCCGGCAAACAAACCACCGCTGGTAGCGGTGGTTTTTTT
GTTTGCAAGCAGCAGATTACGCGCAGAAAAAAAGGATCTCAAGAAGATCCTTTGATCTTTTCTACGGGGT
CTGACGCTCAGTGGAACGAAAACTCACGTTAAGGGATTTTGGTCATGAGATTATCAAAAAGGATCTTCAC
CTAGATCCTTTTAAATTAAAAATGAAGTTTTAAATCAATCTAAAGTATATATGAGTAAACTTGGTCTGAC
AGTTACCAATGCTTAATCAGTGAGGCACCTATCTCAGCGATCTGTCTATTTCGTTCATCCATAGTTGCCT
GACTCCCCGTCGTGTAGATAACTACGATACGGGAGGGCTTACCATCTGGCCCCAGTGCTGCAATGATACC
GCGAGACCCACGCTCACCGGCTCCAGATTTATCAGCAATAAACCAGCCAGCCGGAAGGGCCGAGCGCAGA
AGTGGTCCTGCAACTTTATCCGCCTCCATCCAGTCTATTAATTGTTGCCGGGAAGCTAGAGTAAGTAGTT
CGCCAGTTAATAGTTTGCGCAACGTTGTTGCCATTGCTACAGGCATCGTGGTGTCACGCTCGTCGTTTGG
TATGGCTTCATTCAGCTCCGGTTCCCAACGATCAAGGCGAGTTACATGATCCCCCATGTTGTGCAAAAAA
GCGGTTAGCTCCTTCGGTCCTCCGATCGTTGTCAGAAGTAAGTTGGCCGCAGTGTTATCACTCATGGTTA
TGGCAGCACTGCATAATTCTCTTACTGTCATGCCATCCGTAAGATGCTTTTCTGTGACTGGTGAGTACTC
AACCAAGTCATTCTGAGAATAGTGTATGCGGCGACCGAGTTGCTCTTGCCCGGCGTCAATACGGGATAAT
ACCGCGCCACATAGCAGAACTTTAAAAGTGCTCATCATTGGAAAACGTTCTTCGGGGCGAAAACTCTCAA
GGATCTTACCGCTGTTGAGATCCAGTTCGATGTAACCCACTCGTGCACCCAACTGATCTTCAGCATCTTT
TACTTTCACCAGCGTTTCTGGGTGAGCAAAAACAGGAAGGCAAAATGCCGCAAAAAAGGGAATAAGGGCG
ACACGGAAATGTTGAATACTCATACTCTTCCTTTTTCAATATTATTGAAGCATTTATCAGGGTTATTGTC
TCATGAGCGGATACATATTTGAATGTATTTAGAAAAATAAACAAATAGGGGTTCCGCGCACATTTCCCCG
AAAAGTGCCACCTGACGTCTAAGAAACCATTATTATCATGACATTAACCAGTTGATAAGTCCCTAACTTT
TACAGCTAGCTCAGTCCTAGGTATTATGCTAGCCTGAAGTACGTCTGAGCGTGATACCCGCTCACTGAAG
ATGGCCCGGTAGGGCCGAAACGTACCTCTACAAATAATTTTGTTTAACTATGGACTATGTTTGAAAGGGA
GAAATACTAGATGGCACGTACCCCGAGCCGTAGCAGCATTGGTAGCCTGCGTAGTCCGCATACCCATAAA
GCAATTCTGACCAGCACCATTGAAATCCTGAAAGAATGTGGTTATAGCGGTCTGAGCATTGAAAGCGTTG
CACGTCGTGCCGGTGCAAGCAAACCGACCATTTATCGTTGGTGGACCAATAAAGCAGCACTGATTGCCGA
AGTGTATGAAAATGAAAGCGAACAGGTGCGTAAATTTCCGGATCTGGGTAGCTTTAAAGCCGATCTGGAT
TTTCTGCTGCGTAATCTGTGGAAAGTTTGGCGTGAAACCATTTGTGGTGAAGCATTTCGTTGTGTTATTG
CAGAAGCACAGCTGGACCCTGCAACCCTGACCCAGCTGAAAGATCAGTTTATGGAACGTCGTCGTGAGAT
GCCGAAAAAACTGGTTGAAAATGCCATTAGCAATGGTGAACTGCCGAAAGATACCAATCGTGAACTGCTG
CTGGATATGATTTTTGGTTTTTGTTGGTATCGCCTGCTGACCGAACAGCTGACCGTTGAACAGGATATTG
AAGAATTTACCTTCCTGCTGATTAATGGTGTTTGTCCGGGTACACAGCGTTAACTAGGGCCCATACCCCC
AGGCATCAAATAAAACGAAAGGCTCAGTCGAAAGACTGGGCCTTTCGTTTTATCTGTTGTTTGTCGGTGA
ACGCTCTCTACTAGAGTCACACTGGCTCACCTTCGGGTGGGCCTTTCTGCGTTTATATACGCGACGTACG
GTGGAATCTGATTCGTTACCAATTGACATGATACGAAACGTACCGTATCGTTAAGGTATAATACCCGTGT
GACCCGTGTTTTAGAGCTAGAAATAGCAAGTTAAAATAAGGCTAGTCCGTTATCAACTTGAAAAAGTGGC
ACCGAGTCGGTGCTTTTTTTCTCGGTACCAAAGACGAACAATAAGACGCTGAAAAGCGTCTTTTTTCGTT
TTGGTCCTTTAGAATTCCAGAAATCATTTTACACCAACGGGTCACACGGGTATTATGCTAGCATAATACC
AGCTAGTTGTGGGTTTTAGAGCTAGAAATAGCAAGTTAAAATAAGGCTAGTCCGTTATCAACTTGAAAAA
GTGGCACCGAGTCGGTGCTTTTTTTCTCGGTACCAAATTCCAGAAAAGAGGCCTCCCGAAAGGGGGGCCT
TTTTTCGTTTTGGTCCGCTT
