>Addgene plasmid #62307 | pAN-OR | addgene partial sequence | sequence record 105803 | pBAD-F 5'-ATGCCATAGCATTTTTATCC-3'
TTTATCGCAACTCTCTACTGTTTCTCCATATAATACCCGTGTGACCCGTGTTTTAGAGCTAGAAATAGCA
AGTTAAAATAAGGCTAGTCCGTTATCAACTTGAAAAAGTGGCACCGAGTCGGTGCTTTTTTTGAAGCTTG
GGCCCGAACAAAAACTCATCTCAGAAGAGGATCTGAATAGCGCCGTCGACCATCATCATCATCATTGAGT
TTAAACGGTCTCCAGCTTGGCTGTTTTGGCGGATGAGAGAAGATTTTCAGCCTGATACAGATTAAATCAG
AACGCAGAAGCGGTCTGATAAAACAGAATTTGCCTGGCGGCAGTAGCGCGGTGGTCCCACCTGACCCCAT
GCCGAACTCAGAAGTGAAACGCCGTAGCGCCGATGGTAGTGTGGGGTCTCCCCATGCGAGAGTAGGGAAC
TGCCAGGCATCAAATAAAACGAAAGGCTCAGTCGAAAGACTGGGCCTTTCGTTTTATCTGTTGTTTGTCG
GTGAACTGGATCCTTACTCGAGTCTAGACTGCAGGCTTCCTCGCTCACTGACTCGCTGCGCTCGGTCGTT
CGGCTGCGGCGAGCGGTATCAGCTCACTCAAAGGCGGTAATACGGTTATCCACAGAATCAGGGGATAACG
CAGGAAAGAACATGTGAGCAAAAGGCCAGCAAAAGGCCAGGAACCGTAAAAAGGCCGCGTTGCTGGCGTT
TTTCCACAGGCTCCGCCCCCCTGACGAGCATCACAAAAATCGACGCTCAAGTCAGAGGTGGCGAAACCCG
ACAGGACTATAAAGATACCAGGCGTTTCCCCCTGGAAGCTCCCTCGTGCGCTCTCCTGTTCCGACCCTGC
CGCTTACCGGATACCTGTCCGCCTTTCTCCCTTCGG
