>Addgene plasmid #62307 | pAN-OR | addgene partial sequence | sequence record 106086 | AraC-F-New 5'-GATGTAGCCGTCAAGTTGTCA-3'
AGAAAACCGCCGATCCTGTCCACCGCATTACTGCAAGGTAGTGGACAAGACCGGCGGTCTTAAGTTTTTT
GGCTGAAAAGCGGACCAAAACGAAAAAAGGCCCCCCTTTCGGGAGGCCTCTTTTCTGGAATTTGGTACCG
AGAAAAAAAGCACCGACTCGGTGCCACTTTTTCAAGTTGATAACGGACTAGCCTTATTTTAACTTGCTAT
TTCTAGCTCTAAAACCCACAACTAGCTGGTATTATGCTAGCATAATACCCGTGTGACCCGTTGGTGTAAA
ATGATTTCTGGAATTCTAAAGGACCAAAACGAAAAAAGACGCTTTTCAGCGTCTTATTGTTCGTCTTTGG
TACCGAGAAAAAAAGCACCGACTCGGTGCCACTTTTTCAAGTTGATAACGGACTAGCCTTATTTTAACTT
GCTATTTCTAGCTCTAAAACACGGGTCACACGGGTATTATACCTTAACGATACGGTACGTTTCGTATCAT
GTCAATTGGTAACGAATCAGATTCCACCGTACGTCGCGTATATAAACGCAGAAAGGCCCACCCGAAGGTG
AGCCAGTGTGACTCTAGTAGAGAGCGTTCACCGACAAACAACAGATAAAACGAAAGGCCCAGTCTTTCGA
CTGAGCCTTTCGTTTTATTTGATGCCTGGGGGTATGGGCCCTAGTTAACGCTGTGTACCCGGACAAACAC
CATTAATCAGCAGGAAGGTAAATTCTTCAATATCCTGTTCAACGGTCAGCTGTTCGGTCAGCAGGCGATA
CCAACAAAAACCAAAAATCATATCCAGCAGCAGTTCACGATTGGTATCTTTCGGCAGTTCACCATTGCTA
ATGGCATTT
